>Addgene plasmid #36242 | pCY 3140-02 | depositor full sequence | sequence record 47112 | pCY 3140-02 sequence 4215 bps
GAACGCGGCCGCCAGCTGAAGCTTCGTACGCTGCAGGTCGACGGATCCCCGGGCTTAAGATCGGTGACGG
TGCTGGTTTAATTAACTATCCATATGATGTTCCTGACTATGCTTAAGGCGCGCCAGATCTGTTTAGCTTG
CCTCGTCCCCGCCGGGTCACCCGGCCAGCGACATGGAGGCCCAGAATACCCTCCTTGACAGTCTTGACGT
GCGCAGCTCAGGGGCATGATGTGACTGTCGCCCGTACATTTAGCCCATACATCCCCATGTATAATCATTT
GCATCCATACATTTTGATGGCCGCACGGCGCGAAGCAAAAATTACGGCTCCTCGCTGCAGACCTGCGAGC
AGGGAAACGCTCCCCTCACAGACGCGTTGAATTGTCCCCACGCCGCGCCCCTGTAGAGAAATATAAAAGG
TTAGGATTTGCCACTGAGGTTCTTCTTTCATATACTTCCTTTTAAAATCTTGCTAGGATACAGTTCTCAC
ATCACATCCGAACATAAACAACCATGGGTAAAAAGCCTGAACTCACCGCGACGTCTGTCGAGAAGTTTCT
GATCGAAAAGTTCGACAGCGTCTCCGACCTGATGCAGCTCTCGGAGGGCGAAGAATCTCGTGCTTTCAGC
TTCGATGTAGGAGGGCGTGGATATGTCCTGCGGGTAAATAGCTGCGCCGATGGTTTCTACAAAGATCGTT
ATGTTTATCGGCACTTTGCATCGGCCGCGCTCCCGATTCCGGAAGTGCTTGACATTGGGGAATTCAGCGA
GAGCCTGACCTATTGCATCTCCCGCCGTGCACAGGGTGTCACGTTGCAAGACCTGCCTGAAACCGAACTG
CCCGCTGTTCTGCAGCCGGTCGCGGAGGCCATGGATGCGATCGCTGCGGCCGATCTTAGCCAGACGAGCG
GGTTCGGCCCATTCGGACCGCAAGGAATCGGTCAATACACTACATGGCGTGATTTCATATGCGCGATTGC
TGATCCCCATGTGTATCACTGGCAAACTGTGATGGACGACACCGTCAGTGCGTCCGTCGCGCAGGCTCTC
GATGAGCTGATGCTTTGGGCCGAGGACTGCCCCGAAGTCCGGCACCTCGTGCACGCGGATTTCGGCTCCA
ACAATGTCCTGACGGACAATGGCCGCATAACAGCGGTCATTGACTGGAGCGAGGCGATGTTCGGGGATTC
CCAATACGAGGTCGCCAACATCTTCTTCTGGAGGCCGTGGTTGGCTTGTATGGAGCAGCAGACGCGCTAC
TTCGAGCGGAGGCATCCGGAGCTTGCAGGATCGCCGCGGCTCCGGGCGTATATGCTCCGCATTGGTCTTG
ACCAACTCTATCAGAGCTTGGTTGACGGCAATTTCGATGATGCAGCTTGGGCGCAGGGTCGATGCGACGC
AATCGTCCGATCCGGAGCCGGGACTGTCGGGCGTACACAAATCGCCCGCAGAAGCGCGGCCGTCTGGACC
GATGGCTGTGTAGAAGTACTCGCCGATAGTGGAAACCGACGCCCCAGCACTCGTCCGAGGGCAAAGGAAT
AATCAGTACTGACAATAAAAAGATTCTTGTTTTCAAGAACTTGTCATTTGTATAGTTTTTTTATATTGTA
GTTGTTCTATTTTAATCAAATGTTAGCGTGATTTATATTTTTTTTCGCCTCGACATCATCTGCCCAGATG
CGAAGTTAAGTGCGCAGAAAGTAATATCATGCGTCAATCGTATGTGAATGCTGGTCGCTATACTGCTGTC
GATTCGATACTAACGCCGCCATCCAGTGTCGAAAACGAGCTCGAATTCATCGATGATATCAGATCCACTA
GTGGCCTATGCGGCCGCGGATCTGCCGGTCTCCCTATAGTGAGTCGTATTAATTTCGATAAGCCAGGTTA
ACCTGCATTAATGAATCGGCCAACGCGCGGGGAGAGGCGGTTTGCGTATTGGGCGCTCTTCCGCTTCCTC
GCTCACTGACTCGCTGCGCTCGGTCGTTCGGCTGCGGCGAGCGGTATCAGCTCACTCAAAGGCGGTAATA
CGGTTATCCACAGAATCAGGGGATAACGCAGGAAAGAACATGTGAGCAAAAGGCCAGCAAAAGGCCAGGA
ACCGTAAAAAGGCCGCGTTGCTGGCGTTTTTCCATAGGCTCCGCCCCCCTGACGAGCATCACAAAAATCG
ACGCTCAAGTCAGAGGTGGCGAAACCCGACAGGACTATAAAGATACCAGGCGTTTCCCCCTGGAAGCTCC
CTCGTGCGCTCTCCTGTTCCGACCCTGCCGCTTACCGGATACCTGTCCGCCTTTCTCCCTTCGGGAAGCG
TGGCGCTTTCTCAATGCTCACGCTGTAGGTATCTCAGTTCGGTGTAGGTCGTTCGCTCCAAGCTGGGCTG
TGTGCACGAACCCCCCGTTCAGCCCGACCGCTGCGCCTTATCCGGTAACTATCGTCTTGAGTCCAACCCG
GTAAGACACGACTTATCGCCACTGGCAGCAGCCACTGGTAACAGGATTAGCAGAGCGAGGTATGTAGGCG
GTGCTACAGAGTTCTTGAAGTGGTGGCCTAACTACGGCTACACTAGAAGGACAGTATTTGGTATCTGCGC
TCTGCTGAAGCCAGTTACCTTCGGAAAAAGAGTTGGTAGCTCTTGATCCGGCAAACAAACCACCGCTGGT
AGCGGTGGTTTTTTTGTTTGCAAGCAGCAGATTACGCGCAGAAAAAAAGGATCTCAAGAAGATCCTTTGA
TCTTTTCTACGGGGTCTGACGCTCAGTGGAACGAAAACTCACGTTAAGGGATTTTGGTCATGAGATTATC
AAAAAGGATCTTCACCTAGATCCTTTTAAATTAAAAATGAAGTTTTAAATCAATCTAAAGTATATATGAG
TAAACTTGGTCTGACAGTTACCAATGCTTAATCAGTGAGGCACCTATCTCAGCGATCTGTCTATTTCGTT
CATCCATAGTTGCCTGACTCCCCGTCGTGTAGATAACTACGATACGGGAGGGCTTACCATCTGGCCCCAG
TGCTGCAATGATACCGCGAGACCCACGCTCACCGGCTCCAGATTTATCAGCAATAAACCAGCCAGCCGGA
AGGGCCGAGCGCAGAAGTGGTCCTGCAACTTTATCCGCCTCCATCCAGTCTATTAATTGTTGCCGGGAAG
CTAGAGTAAGTAGTTCGCCAGTTAATAGTTTGCGCAACGTTGTTGCCATTGCTACAGGCATCGTGGTGTC
ACGCTCGTCGTTTGGTATGGCTTCATTCAGCTCCGGTTCCCAACGATCAAGGCGAGTTACATGATCCCCC
ATGTTGTGCAAAAAAGCGGTTAGCTCCTTCGGTCCTCCGATCGTTGTCAGAAGTAAGTTGGCCGCAGTGT
TATCACTCATGGTTATGGCAGCACTGCATAATTCTCTTACTGTCATGCCATCCGTAAGATGCTTTTCTGT
GACTGGTGAGTACTCAACCAAGTCATTCTGAGAATAGTGTATGCGGCGACCGAGTTGCTCTTGCCCGGCG
TCAATACGGGATAATACCGCGCCACATAGCAGAACTTTAAAAGTGCTCATCATTGGAAAACGTTCTTCGG
GGCGAAAACTCTCAAGGATCTTACCGCTGTTGAGATCCAGTTCGATGTAACCCACTCGTGCACCCAACTG
ATCTTCAGCATCTTTTACTTTCACCAGCGTTTCTGGGTGAGCAAAAACAGGAAGGCAAAATGCCGCAAAA
AAGGGAATAAGGGCGACACGGAAATGTTGAATACTCATACTCTTCCTTTTTCAATATTATTGAAGCATTT
ATCAGGGTTATTGTCTCATGAGCGGATACATATTTGAATGTATTTAGAAAAATAAACAAATAGGGGTTCC
GCGCACATTTCCCCGAAAAGTGCCACCTGACGTCTAAGAAACCATTATTATCATGACATTAACCTATAAA
AATAGGCGTATCACGAGGCCCTTTCGTCTCGCGCGTTTCGGTGATGACGGTGAAAACCTCTGACACATGC
AGCTCCCGGAGACGGTCACAGCTTGTCTGTAAGCGGATGCCGGGAGCAGACAAGCCCGTCAGGGCGCGTC
AGCGGGTGTTGGCGGGTGTCGGGGCTGGCTTAACTATGCGGCATCAGAGCAGATTGTACTGAGAGTGCAC
CATATGGACATATTGTCGTTAGAACGCGGCTACAATTAATACATAACCTTATGTATCATACACATACGAT
TTAGGTGACACTATA
Features (pLannotate 1.2.2; 10 found; start..end, strand, type, name):
     90..112     +  CDS            3xHA (fragment): three tandem HA epitope tags
    170..1745    +  gene           hphMX6: yeast selectable marker conferring hygromycin resistance
   1853..1871    -  promoter       T7 promoter: promoter for bacteriophage T7 RNA polymerase
   1893..1946    -  CDS            lacI (fragment): lac repressor; lacI; The lac repressor binds to the lac operator to inhibit transcription in E. coli. This inhibition can be relieved by adding lactose or isopropyl-β-D-thiogalactopyranoside (IPTG).
   2129..2717    -  rep_origin     ori: high-copy-number ColE1/pMB1/pBR322/pUC origin of replication
   2888..3748    -  CDS            AmpR: β-lactamase; bla; confers resistance to ampicillin, carbenicillin, and related antibiotics
   3749..3853    -  promoter       AmpR promoter: bla
   3948..3983    +  CDS            rop (fragment): Rop protein, which maintains plasmids at low copy number; rop
   4085..4136    +  misc_feature   bom (fragment): basis of mobility region from pBR322
   4199..2       +  promoter       SP6 promoter (across the origin): promoter for bacteriophage SP6 RNA polymerase
