[The description below was written by a language model from this plasmid's Addgene catalogue record and pLannotate feature annotations shown in this document.]
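Description:
pCY 3140-02 is a yeast tagging cassette plasmid built on the pBS35 backbone. It is meant to serve as a PCR template rather than as a vector that replicates in yeast. It belongs to a cassette series designed for live-cell imaging and high-resolution analysis of yeast proteins. No yeast origin of replication or centromere is annotated, which fits the stated use: the cassette is amplified by PCR and integrated into the genome by homologous recombination. In E. coli the plasmid is maintained through a high-copy ColE1/pUC-type origin and selected with ampicillin via the β-lactamase gene and its promoter. Short fragments annotated as lacI, rop and bom appear to be backbone remnants rather than functional elements. SP6 and T7 promoters flank the cassette region.

The payload is described as yEpolylinker-yEHA-hphMX4. A synthesized 30 bp HA epitope tag (the "yE" prefix presumably denoting a yeast-optimised version) sits behind a polylinker that acts as a spacer, and is followed by a hygromycin resistance marker for selecting yeast integrants. The feature table shows a short match to part of a 3xHA annotation just upstream of the marker, consistent with a single HA tag. The annotation software labels the marker hphMX6, whereas the catalogue entry calls it hphMX4. The insert was cloned between BamHI and BssHII sites.

The deposited sequence is 4,215 nt, shorter than the listed backbone size of 4,872 bp. This probably reflects replacement of a larger element in pBS35 by the small tag, though the record does not say so. The layout suggests epitope tagging of yeast genes at their chromosomal loci, so the fusion proteins can be detected with anti-HA reagents. No promoter for the tag itself is recorded, so expression would depend on the tagged gene.
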