Addgene plasmid #36242: pCY 3140-02
Depositing lab: Anne Robinson. Depositing organization: University of Delaware. Publication: Cassette series designed for live-cell imaging of proteins and high-resolution techniques in yeast. Young CL, Raden DL, Caplan JL, Czymmek KJ, Robinson AS. Yeast. 2012 Mar;29(3-4):119-36. doi: 10.1002/yea.2895. Epub 2012 Apr 4. PubMed 22473760.
Backbone
  Vector backbone: pBS35
  Backbone manufacturer: Yeast Resource Center, University of Washington
  Backbone size w/o insert (bp): 4872
  Vector type: Yeast cassette for PCR and homologous recombination
  Selectable markers: Hygromycin
Growth in bacteria
  Bacterial resistance: Ampicillin, 100 μg/mL
  Growth temperature: 37°C
  Growth strain: DH5alpha
  Growth instructions: DH5alpha used for DNA recovery of plasmid (i.e. DNA preps).
  Copy number: Unknown
Gene/Insert
  Gene/Insert name: yEHA
  Insert size (bp): 30
  Tag / fusion protein: yEpolylinker-yEHA-hphMX4
  Cloning method: Restriction Enzyme; 5′ cloning site BamHI (unknown if destroyed); 3′ cloning site BssHII (unknown if destroyed)
  Sequencing primers: 5′ CCTTATGTATCATACACATACG
Resource information
  A portion of this plasmid was derived from a plasmid made by: yEHA synthesized
Terms and licenses: Academic/Nonprofit Terms; Industry Terms
How to cite: pCY 3140-02 was a gift from Anne Robinson (Addgene plasmid # 36242 ; http://n2t.net/addgene:36242 ; RRID:Addgene_36242)
