>Addgene plasmid #36242 | pCY 3140-02 | addgene partial sequence | sequence record 47218 | SP6 5'-ATTTAGGTGACACTATAG-3'
GGATCCCCGGGCTTAAGATCGGTGACGGTGCTGGTTTAATTAACTATCCATATGATGTTCCTGACTATGC
TTAAGGCGCGCCAGATCTGTTTAGCTTGCCTCGTCCCCGCCGGGTCACCCGGCCAGCGACATGGAGGCCC
AGAATACCCTCCTTGACAGTCTTGACGTGCGCAGCTCAGGGGCATGATGTGACTGTCGCCCGTACATTTA
GCCCATACATCCCCATGTATAATCATTTGCATCCATACATTTTGATGGCCGCACGGCGCGAAGCAAAAAT
TACGGCTCCTCGCTGCGGACCTGCGAGCAGGGAAACGCTCCCCTCACAGACGCGTTGAATTGTCCCCACG
CCGCGCCCCTGTAGAGAAATATAAAAGGTTAGGATTTGCCACTGAGGTTCTTCTTTCATATACTTCCTTT
TAAAATCTTGCTAGGATACAGTTCTCACATCACATCCGAACATAAACAACCATGGGTAAAAAGCCTGAAC
TCACCGCGACGTCTGTCGAGAAGTTTCTGATCGAAAAGTTCGACAGCGTCTCCGACCTGATGCAGCTCTC
GGAGGGCGAAGAATCTCGTGCTTTCAGCTTCGATGTAGGAGGGCGTGGATATGTCCTGCGGGTAAATAGC
TGCGCCGATGGTTTCTACAAAGATCGTTATGTTTATCGGCACTTTGCATCGGCCGCGCTCCCGATTCCGG
AAGTGCTTGACATTGGGGAATTCAGCGAGAGCCTGACCTATTGCATCTCCCGCCGTGCACAGGGTGTCAC
GTTGCAAGACCTGCCTGAAACCGAACTGCCCGCTGTTCTGCAGCC
